Addgene plasmid #25703: 200 bp Axin2 basic
Depositing lab: Eric Fearon. Depositing organization: University of Michigan. Publication: Activation of AXIN2 expression by beta-catenin-T cell factor. A feedback repressor pathway regulating Wnt signaling. Leung JY, Kolligs FT, Wu R, Zhai Y, Kuick R, Hanash S, Cho KR, Fearon ER. J Biol Chem. 2002 Jun 14. 277(24):21657-65. 10.1074/jbc.M200139200 PubMed 11940574.
Backbone
  Vector backbone: pGL3Basic
  Backbone manufacturer: Promega
  Backbone size w/o insert (bp): 4818
  Vector type: Mammalian Expression, Luciferase
Growth in bacteria
  Bacterial resistance: Ampicillin, 100 μg/mL
  Growth temperature: 37°C
  Growth strain: DH5alpha
  Copy number: High Copy
Gene/Insert
  Gene/Insert name: Axin 2 promoter (alt name: AX2(1078WT)/Luc)
  Species: H. sapiens (human)
  Insert size (bp): 200
  Entrez Gene: AXIN2 (a.k.a. AXIL, ODCRCS)
  Tag / fusion protein: Luciferase (C terminal on backbone)
  Cloning method: Restriction Enzyme; 5′ cloning site KpnI (unknown if destroyed); 3′ cloning site NheI (unknown if destroyed)
  Sequencing primers: 5′ RVprimer3; 3′ LucNRev
Terms and licenses: Academic/Nonprofit Terms; Industry Terms: Not Available to Industry
Depositor comments: Contains AXIN2 sequences from -181 to +5 relative to the presumed transcription start site.
How to cite: 200 bp Axin2 basic was a gift from Eric Fearon (Addgene plasmid # 25703 ; http://n2t.net/addgene:25703 ; RRID:Addgene_25703)
