[The description below was written by a language model from this plasmid's Addgene catalogue record.]
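Description:
200 bp Axin2 basic is a firefly luciferase reporter plasmid built on the Promega pGL3Basic backbone (4818 bp without insert), a promoterless, enhancerless vector designed for testing candidate regulatory sequences in transfected mammalian cells. It is maintained in E. coli as a high-copy plasmid under ampicillin selection. No feature table accompanies the record, so details of the backbone elements beyond what is standard for pGL3Basic are not documented here.

The insert is a roughly 200 bp fragment of the human AXIN2 promoter, cloned by restriction digestion between the KpnI and NheI sites of the multiple cloning region immediately upstream of the luciferase coding sequence; whether those sites survived cloning is not recorded. According to the depositor, the fragment spans positions -181 to +5 relative to the presumed transcription start site. Although the catalogue lists luciferase as a "C-terminal tag", the arrangement is a transcriptional reporter rather than a protein fusion: because pGL3Basic has no promoter of its own, luciferase output depends on the transcriptional activity of the inserted AXIN2 sequence. The record also gives the alternative name AX2(1078WT)/Luc, which does not obviously match the 200 bp insert size, and the record does not explain the discrepancy.

The associated publication concerns activation of AXIN2 expression by beta-catenin/T cell factor as part of a feedback repressor pathway in Wnt signaling. This short proximal fragment is therefore suited to promoter-mapping luciferase assays, where it can be compared with other AXIN2 promoter constructs to measure the activity of the minimal region. The record does not state whether this fragment itself contains TCF binding sites.
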