>Addgene plasmid #25703 | 200 bp Axin2 basic | addgene partial sequence | sequence record 31743 | 25703 with LucNRev
GGCGCCGGGCCTTTCTTTATGTTTTTGGCGTCTTCCATGGTGGCTTTACCAACAGTACCGGAATGCCAAG
CTTACTTAGATCGCAGATCTCGAGCCCGGGCTAGCCAAGTCAGCAGGGGCTCATCTGAACCTCCTCTCTG
GAAAGAAAAGGAAGGGGGGAGGTGGGGAGAGAGAAAAGGGTATTGATCTAATCAAAACCAGATCTACCCA
ACATCAAAGCAAGAAAGTAAACAGGCTTTTCAACTCCTCAAATTCAAATCAAGCAACCCAGCTATCTGCG
AGGTGCTCATCTAAAGTATCAGGCGCTGGGTACCTATCGATAGAGAAATGTTCTGGCACCTGCACTTGCA
CTGGGGACAGCCTATTTTGCTAGTTTGTTTTGTTTCGTTTTGTTTTGATGGAGAGCGTATGTTAGTACTA
TCGATTCACACAAAAAACCAACACACAGATGTAATGAAAATAAAGATATTTTATTGCGGCCGCTCCAAGT
ACCTCCCGTACCTTAATATTACTTACTTATCATGGTAGCTTGGGCTGGCGTAATAGCGAAGAGGCCCGCA
CCGATCGCCCTTCCCAACAGTTGCGCAGCCTGAATGGCGAATGGCAAATTGTAAGCGTTAATATTTTGTT
AAAATTCGCGTTAAATTTTTGTTAAATCAGCTCATTTTTTAACCAATAGGCCGAAATCGGCAAAATCCCT
TATAAATCAAAAGAATAGACCGAGATAGGGT
[37 nt withheld, positions 732-768]
AAAGAACGTGGACTCCAACGTCAAAGGGCGAAAAACCGTCTATCANGGCGATGGCCCACTACGTGAACCA
TCACCCT
[69 nt withheld, positions 846-914]
